Addgene plasmid #65580: PAS513 (TJF080)
Purpose: pETDuet-1 Containing FadD S379R
Depositing lab: Pamela Silver. Depositing organization: Harvard Medical School. Publication: Enhancement of E. coli acyl-CoA synthetase FadD activity on medium chain fatty acids. Ford TJ, Way JC. PeerJ. 2015 Jun 30;3:e1040. doi: 10.7717/peerj.1040. eCollection 2015. PubMed 26157619.
Backbone
  Vector backbone: pETDuet-1
  Backbone manufacturer: Novagen
  Backbone size w/o insert (bp): 5420
  Total vector size (bp): 7084
  Vector type: Bacterial Expression
Growth in bacteria
  Bacterial resistance: Ampicillin, 100 μg/mL
  Growth temperature: 37°C
  Growth strain: Mach1
  Copy number: High Copy
Gene/Insert
  Gene/Insert name: FadD
  Species: E. coli
  Insert size (bp): 1686
  Mutation: S379R
  Promoter: T7 lacO
  Cloning method: Restriction Enzyme; 5′ cloning site NcoI (unknown if destroyed); 3′ cloning site HindIII (unknown if destroyed)
  Sequencing primers: 5′ ctcgatcccgcgaaattaatacg; 3′ c
Terms and licenses: Academic/Nonprofit Terms; Industry Terms: Not Available to Industry
How to cite: PAS513 (TJF080) was a gift from Pamela Silver (Addgene plasmid # 65580 ; http://n2t.net/addgene:65580 ; RRID:Addgene_65580)
