[The description below was written by a language model from this plasmid's Addgene catalogue record.]
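Description:
PAS513 (TJF080) is a bacterial expression plasmid built on the Novagen pETDuet-1 backbone, carrying the E. coli fadD gene with an S379R point mutation. The complete construct is about 7.1 kb, of which the insert accounts for roughly 1.7 kb. It is maintained in E. coli under ampicillin selection and is listed as high copy. pETDuet-1 is a dual-cassette vector designed for co-expression of two open reading frames from separate T7 promoter/lac operator units. Here, fadD was cloned by restriction digestion between NcoI and HindIII, and the record does not describe any second insert. It also does not state whether the cloning sites were preserved, or whether the protein carries any affinity tag.

Expression is driven by the T7 lacO promoter, so transcription requires T7 RNA polymerase supplied by the host and is held in check by Lac repressor binding at the operator until an inducer such as IPTG is added. The listed propagation strain, Mach1, is a cloning host, so protein production would normally call for a strain that provides T7 polymerase. FadD is the E. coli acyl-CoA synthetase that activates free fatty acids to their CoA thioesters. The associated publication concerns enhancing FadD activity on medium-chain fatty acids, which indicates that S379R is one of the variants examined in that work. The plasmid is therefore suited to overexpressing this mutant enzyme for comparison with wild-type FadD or for metabolic engineering involving medium-chain fatty acid activation. The record itself does not report the specific effect of the substitution.
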