>Addgene plasmid #65580 | PAS513 (TJF080) | depositor partial sequence | sequence record 111338 | FadD S379R gene insert
TTGAAGAAGGTTTGGCTTAACCGTTATCCCGCGGACGTTCCGACGGAGATCAACCCTGACCGTTATCAAT
CTCTGGTAGATATGTTTGAGCAGTCGGTCGCGCGCTACGCCGATCAACCTGCGTTTGTGAATATGGGGGA
GGTAATGACCTTCCGCAAGCTGGAAGAACGCAGTCGCGCGTTTGCCGCTTATTTGCAACAAGGGTTGGGG
CTGAAGAAAGGCGATCGCGTTGCGTTGATGATGCCTAATTTATTGCAATATCCGGTGGCGCTGTTTGGCA
TTTTGCGTGCCGGGATGATCGTCGTAAACGTTAACCCGTTGTATACCCCGCGTGAGCTAGAGCATCAGCT
TAACGATAGCGGCGCATCGGCGATTGTTATCGTGTCTAACTTTGCTCACACACTGGAAAAAGTGGTTGAT
AAAACCGCCGTTCAGCACGTAATTCTGACCCGTATGGGCGATCAGCTATCTACGGCAAAAGGCACGGTAG
TCAATTTCGTTGTTAAATACATCAAGCGTTTGGTGCCGAAATACCATCTGCCAGATGCCATTTCATTTCG
TAGCGCACTGCATAACGGCTACCGGATGCAGTACGTCAAACCCGAACTGGTGCCGGAAGATTTAGCTTTT
CTGCAATACACCGGCGGCACCACTGGTGTGGCGAAAGGCGCGATGCTGACTCACCGCAATATGCTGGCGA
ACCTGGAACAGGTTAACGCGACCTATGGTCCGCTGTTGCATCCGGGCAAAGAGCTGGTGGTGACGGCGCT
GCCGCTGTATCACATTTTTGCCCTGACCATTAACTGCCTGCTGTTTATCGAACTGGGTGGGCAGAACCTG
CTTATCACTAACCCGCGCGATATTCCAGGGTTGGTAAAAGAGTTAGCGAAATATCCGTTTACCGCTATCA
CGGGCGTTAACACCTTGTTCAATGCGTTGCTGAACAATAAAGAGTTCCAGCAGCTGGATTTCTCCAGTCT
GCATCTTTCCGCAGGCGGAGGGATGCCAGTGCAGCAAGTGGTGGCAGAGCGTTGGGTGAAACTGACAGGA
CAGTATCTGCTGGAAGGCTATGGCCTTACCGAGTGTGCGCCGCTGGTCAGCGTTAACCCATATGATATTG
ATTATCATAGTGGACGTATCGGTTTGCCGGTGCCGTCGACGGAAGCCAAACTGGTGGATGATGATGATAA
TGAAGTACCACCGGGTCAACCGGGTGAGCTTTGTGTCAAAGGGCCGCAGGTGATGCTGGGTTACTGGCAG
CGTCCGGATGCTACAGATGAGATCATCAAAAATGGCTGGTTACACACCGGCGACATCGCGGTGATGGATG
AAGAAGGATTCCTGCGCATTGTCGATCGTAAAAAAGACATGATTCTGGTTTCCGGTTTTAACGTCTATCC
CAACGAGATTGAAGATGTCGTCATGCAGCATCCCGGCGTACAGGAAGTCGCGGCTGTTGGCGTACCTTCC
GGCTCCAGTGGTGAAGCGGTGAAAATCTTCGTAGTGAAAAAAGATCCATCGCTTACCGAAGAGTCACTGG
TGACCTTTTGCCGCCGTCAGCTCACGGGCTACAAAGTACCGAAGCTGGTGGAGTTTCGTGATGAGTTACC
GAAATCTAACGTCGGAAAAATTTTGCGACGAGAATTACGTGACGAAGCGCGCGGCAAAGTGGACAATAAA
GCCTGA
