>Addgene plasmid #65580 | PAS513 (TJF080) | addgene partial sequence | sequence record 114860 | pBRrevBam 5'-GGTGATGTCGGCGATATAGG-3'
GGCCACGATGCGTCCGGCGTAGAGGATCGAGATCGATCTCGATCCCGCGAAATTAATACGACTCACTATA
GGGGAATTGTGAGCGGATAACAATTCCCCTCTAGAAATAATTTTGTTTAACTTTAAGAAGGAGATATACC
ATGGCATTGAAGAAGGTTTGGCTTAACCGTTATCCCGCGGACGTTCCGACGGAGATCAACCCTGACCGTT
ATCAATCTCTGGTAGATATGTTTGAGCAGTCGGTCGCGCGCTACGCCGATCAACCTGCGTTTGTGAATAT
GGGGGAGGTAATGACCTTCCGCAAGCTGGAAGAACGCAGTCGCGCGTTTGCCGCTTATTTGCAACAAGGG
TTGGGGCTGAAGAAAGGCGATCGCGTTGCGTTGATGATGCCTAATTTATTGCAATATCCGGTGGCGCTGT
TTGGCATTTTGCGTGCCGGGATGATCGTCGTAAACGTTAACCCGTTGTATACCCCGCGTGAGCTTGAGCA
TCAGCTTAACGATAGCGGCGCATCGGCGATTGTTATCGTGTCTAACTTTGCTCACACACTGGAAAAAGTG
GTTGATAAAACCGCCGTTCAGCACGTAATTCTGACCCGTATGGGCGATCAGCTATCTACGGCAAAAGGCA
CGGTAGTCAATTTCGTTGTTAAATACATCAAGCGTTTGGTGCCGAAATACCATCTGCCAGATGCCATTTC
ATTTCGTAGCGCACTGCATAACGGCTACCGGATGCAGTACGTCAAACCCGAACTGGTGCCGGAAGATTTA
GCTTTTCTGCAATACACCGGCGGCACCACTGGTGTGGCGAAAGGCGCGATGCTGACTCACCGCAATATGC
TGGCGAACCTGGAACAGGTTAACGCGACCTATGGTCCGCTGTTGCATCCGGGCAAAGAGCTGGTGGTGAC
GGCGCTGCCGCTGTATCACATTTTTGCCCTGACCATTAACTGCCTGCTGTTTATCGAACTGGGTGGGCAG
AACCTGCTTATCACTAACCCGCGCGATATTCCAGGGTTGGTAAAAGAAGTTAGCGAAAAT
