>Addgene plasmid #65580 | PAS513 (TJF080) | addgene partial sequence | sequence record 114861 | T7term 5'-GCTAGTTATTGCTCAGCGG-3'
TAGACGAGTCCATGGTGCTGGCGTTCAAATTTCGCAGCAGCGGTTTCTTTACCAGACTCGAGGGTACCGA
CGTCAGCGATCGCGTGGCCGGCCGATATCCAATTGAGATCTGCCATATGTATATCTCCTTCTTATACTTA
ACTAATATACTAAGATGGGGAATTGTTATCCGCTCACAATTCCCCTATAGTGAGTCGTATTAATTTCGAT
TATGCGGCCGTGTACAATACGATTACTTTCTGTTCGACTTAAGCATTATGCGGCCGCAAGCTTGGATCCT
CATTCATTCAGTGATGATGATGGTGATGAGAAGAACCTCAGGCTTTATTGTCCACTTTGCCGCGCGCTTC
GTCACGTAATTCTCGTCGCAAAATTTTTCCGACGTTAGATTTCGGTAACTCATCACGAAACTCCACCAGC
TTCGGTACTTTGTAGCCCGTGAGCTGACGGCGGCAAAAGGTCACCAGTGACTCTTCGGTAAGCGATGGAT
CTTTTTTCACTACGAAGATTTTCACCGCTTCACCACTGGAGCCGGAAGGTACGCCAACAGCCGCGACTTC
CTGTACGCCAGGATGCTGCATGACGACATCTTCAATCTCGTTGGGATAGACGTTAAAACCGGAAACCAGA
ATCATGTCTTTTTTACGATCGACAATGCGCAGGAACCCTTCTTCATCCATCACCGCGATGTCGCCGGTGT
GTAACCAGCCATTTTTGATGATCTCATCTGTAGCATCCGGACGCTGCCAGTAACCCAGCATCACCTGCGG
TCCTTTGACACAAAGCTCACCCGGTTGACCCGGTGGTACTTCATTATCATCATCATCCACCAGTTTGGCT
TCCGTCGACGGCACCGGCAAACCGATACGTCCACTATGATAATCAATATCATATGGGTTAACGCTGACCA
GCGGCGCACACTCGGTAAGGCCATAGCCTTCCAGCAGATACTGTCCTGTCAGTTTCACCCAACGCTCTGC
CACCACTTGCTGCACTGGCATCCCTCCGCCTGCGGAAAGATGCAGACTG
